>Addgene plasmid #210704 | MCP-MSN | addgene full sequence | sequence record 416247 | Addgene NGS Result
GTCGACGGATCGGGAGATCTCCCGATCCCCTATGGTGCACTCTCAGTACAATCTGCTCTGATGCCGCATA
GTTAAGCCAGTATCTGCTCCCTGCTTGTGTGTTGGAGGTCGCTGAGTAGTGCGCGAGCAAAATTTAAGCT
ACAACAAGGCAAGGCTTGACCGACAATTGCATGAAGAATCTGCTTAGGGTTAGGCGTTTTGCGCTGCTTC
GCGATGTACGGGCCAGATATACGCGTTGACATTGATTATTGACTAGTTATTAATAGTAATCAATTACGGG
GTCATTAGTTCATAGCCCATATATGGAGTTCCGCGTTACATAACTTACGGTAAATGGCCCGCCTGGCTGA
CCGCCCAACGACCCCCGCCCATTGACGTCAATAATGACGTATGTTCCCATAGTAACGCCAATAGGGACTT
TCCATTGACGTCAATGGGTGGAGTATTTACGGTAAACTGCCCACTTGGCAGTACATCAAGTGTATCATAT
GCCAAGTACGCCCCCTATTGACGTCAATGACGGTAAATGGCCCGCCTGGCATTATGCCCAGTACATGACC
TTATGGGACTTTCCTACTTGGCAGTACATCTACGTATTAGTCATCGCTATTACCATGGTGATGCGGTTTT
GGCAGTACATCAATGGGCGTGGATAGCGGTTTGACTCACGGGGATTTCCAAGTCTCCACCCCATTGACGT
CAATGGGAGTTTGTTTTGGCACCAAAATCAACGGGACTTTCCAAAATGTCGTAACAACTCCGCCCCATTG
ACGCAAATGGGCGGTAGGCGTGTACGGTGGGAGGTCTATATAAGCAGCGCGTTTTGCCTGTACTGGGTCT
CTCTGGTTAGACCAGATCTGAGCCTGGGAGCTCTCTGGCTAACTAGGGAACCCACTGCTTAAGCCTCAAT
AAAGCTTGCCTTGAGTGCTTCAAGTAGTGTGTGCCCGTCTGTTGTGTGACTCTGGTAACTAGAGATCCCT
CAGACCCTTTTAGTCAGTGTGGAAAATCTCTAGCAGTGGCGCCCGAACAGGGACTTGAAAGCGAAAGGGA
AACCAGAGGAGCTCTCTCGACGCAGGACTCGGCTTGCTGAAGCGCGCACGGCAAGAGGCGAGGGGCGGCG
ACTGGTGAGTACGCCAAAAATTTTGACTAGCGGAGGCTAGAAGGAGAGAGATGGGTGCGAGAGCGTCAGT
ATTAAGCGGGGGAGAATTAGATCGCGATGGGAAAAAATTCGGTTAAGGCCAGGGGGAAAGAAAAAATATA
AATTAAAACATATAGTATGGGCAAGCAGGGAGCTAGAACGATTCGCAGTTAATCCTGGCCTGTTAGAAAC
ATCAGAAGGCTGTAGACAAATACTGGGACAGCTACAACCATCCCTTCAGACAGGATCAGAAGAACTTAGA
TCATTATATAATACAGTAGCAACCCTCTATTGTGTGCATCAAAGGATAGAGATAAAAGACACCAAGGAAG
CTTTAGACAAGATAGAGGAAGAGCAAAACAAAAGTAAGACCACCGCACAGCAAGCGGCCGCTGATCTTCA
GACCTGGAGGAGGAGATATGAGGGACAATTGGAGAAGTGAATTATATAAATATAAAGTAGTAAAAATTGA
ACCATTAGGAGTAGCACCCACCAAGGCAAAGAGAAGAGTGGTGCAGAGAGAAAAAAGAGCAGTGGGAATA
GGAGCTTTGTTCCTTGGGTTCTTGGGAGCAGCAGGAAGCACTATGGGCGCAGCGTCAATGACGCTGACGG
TACAGGCCAGACAATTATTGTCTGGTATAGTGCAGCAGCAGAACAATTTGCTGAGGGCTATTGAGGCGCA
ACAGCATCTGTTGCAACTCACAGTCTGGGGCATCAAGCAGCTCCAGGCAAGAATCCTGGCTGTGGAAAGA
TACCTAAAGGATCAACAGCTCCTGGGGATTTGGGGTTGCTCTGGAAAACTCATTTGCACCACTGCTGTGC
CTTGGAATGCTAGTTGGAGTAATAAATCTCTGGAACAGATTTGGAATCACACGACCTGGATGGAGTGGGA
CAGAGAAATTAACAATTACACAAGCTTAATACACTCCTTAATTGAAGAATCGCAAAACCAGCAAGAAAAG
AATGAACAAGAATTATTGGAATTAGATAAATGGGCAAGTTTGTGGAATTGGTTTAACATAACAAATTGGC
TGTGGTATATAAAATTATTCATAATGATAGTAGGAGGCTTGGTAGGTTTAAGAATAGTTTTTGCTGTACT
TTCTATAGTGAATAGAGTTAGGCAGGGATATTCACCATTATCGTTTCAGACCCACCTCCCAACCCCGAGG
GGACCCGACAGGCCCGAAGGAATAGAAGAAGAAGGTGGAGAGAGAGACAGAGACAGATCCATTCGATTAG
TGAACGGATCGGCACTGCGTGCGCCAATTCTGCAGACAAATGGCAGTATTCATCCACAATTTTAAAAGAA
AAGGGGGGATTGGGGGGTACAGTGCAGGGGAAAGAATAGTAGACATAATAGCAACAGACATACAAACTAA
AGAATTACAAAAACAAATTACAAAAATTCAAAATTTTCGGGTTTATTACAGGGACAGCAGAGATCCAGTT
TGGTTAATTAATGCAAAGATGGATAAAGTTTTAAACAGAGAGGAATCTTTGCAGCTAATGGACCTTCTAG
GTCTTGAAAGGAGTGGGAATTGGCTCCGGTGCCCGTCAGTGGGCAGAGCGCACATCGCCCACAGTCCCCG
AGAAGTTGGGGGGAGGGGTCGGCAATTGAACCGGTGCCTAGAGAAGGTGGCGCGGGGTAAACTGGGAAAG
TGATGTCGTGTACTGGCTCCGCCTTTTTCCCGAGGGTGGGGGAGAACCGTATATAAGTGCAGTAGTCGCC
GTGAACGTTCTTTTTCGCAACGGGTTTGCCGCCAGAACACAGGTAAGTGCCGTGTGTGGTTCCCGCGGGC
CTGGCCTCTTTACGGGTTATGGCCCTTGCGTGCCTTGAATTACTTCCACCTGGCTGCAGTACGTGATTCT
TGATCCCGAGCTTCGGGTTGGAAGTGGGTGGGAGAGTTCGAGGCCTTGCGCTTAAGGAGCCCCTTCGCCT
CGTGCTTGAGTTGAGGCCTGGCCTGGGCGCTGGGGCCGCCGCGTGCGAATCTGGTGGCACCTTCGCGCCT
GTCTCGCTGCTTTCGATAAGTCTCTAGCCATTTAAAATTTTTGATGACCTGCTGCGACGCTTTTTTTCTG
GCAAGATAGTCTTGTAAATGCGGGCCAAGATCTGCACACTGGTATTTCGGTTTTTGGGGCCGCGGGCGGC
GACGGGGCCCGTGCGTCCCAGCGCACATGTTCGGCGAGGCGGGGCCTGCGAGCGCGGCCACCGAGAATCG
GACGGGGGTAGTCTCAAGCTGGCCGGCCTGCTCTGGTGCCTGGCCTCGCGCCGCCGTGTATCGCCCCGCC
CTGGGCGGCAAGGCTGGCCCGGTCGGCACCAGTTGCGTGAGCGGAAAGATGGCCGCTTCCCGGCCCTGCT
GCAGGGAGCTCAAAATGAAGGACGCGGCGCTCGGGAGAGCGGGCGGGTGAGTCACCCACACAAAGGAAAA
GGGCCTTTCCGTCCTCAGCCGTCGCTTCATGTGACTCCACGGAGTACCGGGCGCCGTCCAGGCACCTCGA
TTAGTTCTCGAGCTTTTGGAGTACGTCGTCTTTAGGTTGGGGGGAGGGGTTTTATGCGATGGAGTTTCCC
CACACTGAGTGGGTGGAGACTGAAGTTAGGCCAGCTTGGCACTTGATGTAATTCTCCTTGGAATTTGCCC
TTTTTGAGTTTGGATCTTGGTTCATTCTCAAGCCTCAGACAGTGGTTCAAAGTTTTTTTCTTCCATTTCA
GGTGTCGTGACGTACGGCCACCATGGCTTCAAACTTTACTCAGTTCGTGCTCGTGGACAATGGTGGGACA
GGGGATGTGACAGTGGCTCCTTCTAATTTCGCTAATGGGGTGGCAGAGTGGATCAGCTCCAACTCACGGA
GCCAGGCCTACAAGGTGACATGCAGCGTCAGGCAGTCTAGTGCCCAGAAGAGAAAGTATACCATCAAGGT
GGAGGTCCCCAAAGTGGCTACCCAGACAGTGGGCGGAGTCGAACTGCCTGTCGCCGCTTGGAGGTCCTAC
CTGAACATGGAGCTCACTATCCCAATTTTCGCTACCAATTCTGACTGTGAACTCATCGTGAAGGCAATGC
AGGGGCTCCTCAAAGACGGTAATCCTATCCCTTCCGCCATCGCCGCTAACTCAGGTATCTACAGCGCTGG
AGGAGGTGGAAGCGGAGGAGGAGGAAGCGGAGGAGGAGGTAGCGGACCTAAGAAAAAGAGGAAGGTGGCG
GCCGCTGGATCCTCCTCAAGCCAGCAGATGGACGACCTGTTTGACATTCTCATTCAGAGCGGAGAAATTT
CAGCAGATTTCAAGGAGCCGCCATCCCTGCCAGGGAAGGAGAAGCCATCCCCGAAGACAGTCTGTGGGTC
CCCCCTGGCAGCACAGCCATCACCTTCTGCTGAGCTCCCCCAGGCTGCCCCACCTCCTCCAGGCTCACCC
TCCCTCCCTGGACGCCTGGAGGACTTCCTGGAGAGCAGCACGGGGCTGCCCCTGCTGACCAGTGGGCATG
ACGGGCCAGAGCCCCTTTCCCTCATTGACGACCTCCATAGCCAGATGCTGAGCAGCACTGCCATCCTGGA
CCACCCCCCGTCACCCATGGACACCTCGGAATTGCACTTTGTTCCTGAGCCCAGCAGCACCATGGGCCTG
GACCTGGCTGATGGCCACCTGGACAGCATGGACTGGCTGGAGCTGTCGTCAGGTGGTCCCGTGCTGAGCC
TAGCCCCCCTCAGCACCACAGCCCCCAGCCTCTTCTCCACAGACTTCCTCGATGGCCATGATTTGCAGCT
GCACTGGGATTCCTCGGGATCTGAAGTTCACCCTTCTAGACTTCAGACCACAGACAACCTGCTCCCCATG
TCTCCTGAGGAGTTTGACGAGGTGTCTCGGATAGTGGGCTCTGTAGAATTCGACAGTTCGGGATCAGATG
CTTTGTACTTTGATGACTGCATGCAGCTTTTGGCGCAGACATTCCCGTTTGTAGATGACAATGAGTCGGG
AGGTGGTTCGGGTGGCTCTGGATCAAGCCAGGACATTGAGCAAGTTTGGGAGGAGCTATTATCCATTCCT
GAGTTACAGTGTCTTAATATTGAAAATGACAAGCTGGTTGAGGCTAGCGGCAGTGGAGAGGGCAGAGGAA
GTCTGCTAACATGCGGTGACGTCGAGGAGAATCCTGGCCCAGTGAGCAAGGGCGAGGAGCTGTTCACCGG
GGTGGTGCCCATCCTGGTCGAGCTGGACGGCGACGTAAACGGCCACAAGTTCAGCGTGTCCGGCGAGGGC
GAGGGCGATGCCACCTACGGCAAGCTGACCCTGAAGTTCATCTGCACCACCGGCAAGCTGCCCGTGCCCT
GGCCCACCCTCGTGACCACCCTGACCTACGGCGTGCAGTGCTTCAGCCGCTACCCCGACCACATGAAGCA
GCACGACTTCTTCAAGTCCGCCATGCCCGAAGGCTACGTCCAGGAGCGCACCATCTTCTTCAAGGACGAC
GGCAACTACAAGACCCGCGCCGAGGTGAAGTTCGAGGGCGACACCCTGGTGAACCGCATCGAGCTGAAGG
GCATCGACTTCAAGGAGGACGGCAACATCCTGGGGCACAAGCTGGAGTACAACTACAACAGCCACAACGT
CTATATCATGGCCGACAAGCAGAAGAACGGCATCAAGGTGAACTTCAAGATCCGCCACAACATCGAGGAC
GGCAGCGTGCAGCTCGCCGACCACTACCAGCAGAACACCCCCATCGGCGACGGCCCCGTGCTGCTGCCCG
ACAACCACTACCTGAGCACCCAGTCCGCCCTGAGCAAAGACCCCAACGAGAAGCGCGATCACATGGTCCT
GCTGGAGTTCGTGACCGCCGCCGGGATCACTCTCGGCATGGACGAGCTGTACAAGTAAGAATTCGATATC
AAGCTTATCGATAATCAACCTCTGGATTACAAAATTTGTGAAAGATTGACTGGTATTCTTAACTATGTTG
CTCCTTTTACGCTATGTGGATACGCTGCTTTAATGCCTTTGTATCATGCTATTGCTTCCCGTATGGCTTT
CATTTTCTCCTCCTTGTATAAATCCTGGTTGCTGTCTCTTTATGAGGAGTTGTGGCCCGTTGTCAGGCAA
CGTGGCGTGGTGTGCACTGTGTTTGCTGACGCAACCCCCACTGGTTGGGGCATTGCCACCACCTGTCAGC
TCCTTTCCGGGACTTTCGCTTTCCCCCTCCCTATTGCCACGGCGGAACTCATCGCCGCCTGCCTTGCCCG
CTGCTGGACAGGGGCTCGGCTGTTGGGCACTGACAATTCCGTGGTGTTGTCGGGGAAATCATCGTCCTTT
CCTTGGCTGCTCGCCTGTGTTGCCACCTGGATTCTGCGCGGGACGTCCTTCTGCTACGTCCCTTCGGCCC
TCAATCCAGCGGACCTTCCTTCCCGCGGCCTGCTGCCGGCTCTGCGGCCTCTTCCGCGTCTTCGCCTTCG
CCCTCAGACGAGTCGGATCTCCCTTTGGGCCGCCTCCCCGCATCGATACCGTCGACCTCGAGACCTAGAA
AAACATGGAGCAATCACAAGTAGCAATACAGCAGCTACCAATGCTGATTGTGCCTGGCTAGAAGCACAAG
AGGAGGAGGAGGTGGGTTTTCCAGTCACACCTCAGGTACCTTTAAGACCAATGACTTACAAGGCAGCTGT
AGATCTTAGCCACTTTTTAAAAGAAAAGGGGGGACTGGAAGGGCTAATTCACTCCCAACGAAGACAAGAT
ATCCTTGATCTGTGGATCTACCACACACAAGGCTACTTCCCTGATTGGCAGAACTACACACCAGGGCCAG
GGATCAGATATCCACTGACCTTTGGATGGTGCTACAAGCTAGTACCAGTTGAGCAAGAGAAGGTAGAAGA
AGCCAATGAAGGAGAGAACACCCGCTTGTTACACCCTGTGAGCCTGCATGGGATGGATGACCCGGAGAGA
GAAGTATTAGAGTGGAGGTTTGACAGCCGCCTAGCATTTCATCACATGGCCCGAGAGCTGCATCCGGACT
GTACTGGGTCTCTCTGGTTAGACCAGATCTGAGCCTGGGAGCTCTCTGGCTAACTAGGGAACCCACTGCT
TAAGCCTCAATAAAGCTTGCCTTGAGTGCTTCAAGTAGTGTGTGCCCGTCTGTTGTGTGACTCTGGTAAC
TAGAGATCCCTCAGACCCTTTTAGTCAGTGTGGAAAATCTCTAGCAGGGCCCGTTTAAACCCGCTGATCA
GCCTCGACTGTGCCTTCTAGTTGCCAGCCATCTGTTGTTTGCCCCTCCCCCGTGCCTTCCTTGACCCTGG
AAGGTGCCACTCCCACTGTCCTTTCCTAATAAAATGAGGAAATTGCATCGCATTGTCTGAGTAGGTGTCA
TTCTATTCTGGGGGGTGGGGTGGGGCAGGACAGCAAGGGGGAGGATTGGGAAGACAATAGCAGGCATGCT
GGGGATGCGGTGGGCTCTATGGCTTCTGAGGCGGAAAGAACCAGCTGGGGCTCTAGGGGGTATCCCC
[124 nt withheld, positions 7628-7751]
C
[91 nt withheld, positions 7753-7843]
A
[49 nt withheld, positions 7845-7893]
CCTTTGACGTTGGAGTCCACGTTCTTT
[37 nt withheld, positions 7921-7957]
ACCCTATCTCGGTCTATTCTTTTGATTTATAAGGGATTTTGCCGATTTCGGCCTATTGGTTAAAAAATGA
GCTGATTTAACAAAAATTTAACGCGAATTAATTCTGTGGAATGTGTGTCAGTTAGGGTGTGGAAAGTCCC
CAGGCTCCCCAGCAGGCAGAAGTATGCAAAGCATGCATCTCAATTAGTCAGCAACCAGGTGTGGAAAGTC
CCCAGGCTCCCCAGCAGGCAGAAGTATGCAAAGCATGCATCTCAATTAGTCAGCAACCATAGTCCCGCCC
CTAACTCCGCCCATCCCGCCCCTAACTCCGCCCAGTTCCGCCCATTCTCCGCCCCATGGCTGACTAATTT
TTTTTATTTATGCAGAGGCCGAGGCCGCCTCTGCCTCTGAGCTATTCCAGAAGTAGTGAGGAGGCTTTTT
TGGAGGCCTAGGCTTTTGCAAAAAGCTCCCGGGAGCTTGTATATCCATTTTCGGATCTGATCAGCACGTG
TTGACAATTAATCATCGGCATAGTATATCGGCATAGTATAATACGACAAGGTGAGGAACTAAACCATGGC
CAAGTTGACCAGTGCCGTTCCGGTGCTCACCGCGCGCGACGTCGCCGGAGCGGTCGAGTTCTGGACCGAC
CGGCTCGGGTTCTCCCGGGACTTCGTGGAGGACGACTTCGCCGGTGTGGTCCGGGACGACGTGACCCTGT
TCATCAGCGCGGTCCAGGACCAGGTGGTGCCGGACAACACCCTGGCCTGGGTGTGGGTGCGCGGCCTGGA
CGAGCTGTACGCCGAGTGGTCGGAGGTCGTGTCCACGAACTTCCGGGACGCCTCCGGGCCGGCCATGACC
GAGATCGGCGAGCAGCCGTGGGGGCGGGAGTTCGCCCTGCGCGACCCGGCCGGCAACTGCGTGCACTTCG
TGGCCGAGGAGCAGGACTGACACGTGCTACGAGATTTCGATTCCACCGCCGCCTTCTATGAAAGGTTGGG
CTTCGGAATCGTTTTCCGGGACGCCGGCTGGATGATCCTCCAGCGCGGGGATCTCATGCTGGAGTTCTTC
GCCCACCCCAACTTGTTTATTGCAGCTTATAATGGTTACAAATAAAGCAATAGCATCACAAATTTCACAA
ATAAAGCATTTTTTTCACTGCATTCTAGTTGTGGTTTGTCCAAACTCATCAATGTATCTTATCATGTCTG
TATACCGTCGACCTCTAGCTAGAGCTTGGCGTAATCATGGTCATAGCTGTTTCCTGTGTGAAATTGTTAT
CCGCTCACAATTCCACACAACATACGAGCCGGAAGCATAAAGTGTAAAGCCTGGGGTGCCTAATGAGTGA
GCTAACTCACATTAATTGCGTTGCGCTCACTGCCCGCTTTCCAGTCGGGAAACCTGTCGTGCCAGCTGCA
TTAATGAATCGGCCAACGCGCGGGGAGAGGCGGTTTGCGTATTGGGCGCTCTTCCGCTTCCTCGCTCACT
GACTCGCTGCGCTCGGTCGTTCGGCTGCGGCGAGCGGTATCAGCTCACTCAAAGGCGGTAATACGGTTAT
CCACAGAATCAGGGGATAACGCAGGAAAGAACATGTGAGCAAAAGGCCAGCAAAAGGCCAGGAACCGTAA
AAAGGCCGCGTTGCTGGCGTTTTTCCATAGGCTCCGCCCCCCTGACGAGCATCACAAAAATCGACGCTCA
AGTCAGAGGTGGCGAAACCCGACAGGACTATAAAGATACCAGGCGTTTCCCCCTGGAAGCTCCCTCGTGC
GCTCTCCTGTTCCGACCCTGCCGCTTACCGGATACCTGTCCGCCTTTCTCCCTTCGGGAAGCGTGGCGCT
TTCTCATAGCTCACGCTGTAGGTATCTCAGTTCGGTGTAGGTCGTTCGCTCCAAGCTGGGCTGTGTGCAC
GAACCCCCCGTTCAGCCCGACCGCTGCGCCTTATCCGGTAACTATCGTCTTGAGTCCAACCCGGTAAGAC
ACGACTTATCGCCACTGGCAGCAGCCACTGGTAACAGGATTAGCAGAGCGAGGTATGTAGGCGGTGCTAC
AGAGTTCTTGAAGTGGTGGCCTAACTACGGCTACACTAGAAGAACAGTATTTGGTATCTGCGCTCTGCTG
AAGCCAGTTACCTTCGGAAAAAGAGTTGGTAGCTCTTGATCCGGCAAACAAACCACCGCTGGTAGCGGTG
GTTTTTTTGTTTGCAAGCAGCAGATTACGCGCAGAAAAAAAGGATCTCAAGAAGATCCTTTGATCTTTTC
TACGGGGTCTGACGCTCAGTGGAACGAAAACTCACGTTAAGGGATTTTGGTCATGAGATTATCAAAAAGG
ATCTTCACCTAGATCCTTTTAAATTAAAAATGAAGTTTTAAATCAATCTAAAGTATATATGAGTAAACTT
GGTCTGACAGTTACCAATGCTTAATCAGTGAGGCACCTATCTCAGCGATCTGTCTATTTCGTTCATCCAT
AGTTGCCTGACTCCCCGTCGTGTAGATAACTACGATACGGGAGGGCTTACCATCTGGCCCCAGTGCTGCA
ATGATACCGCGAGACCCACGCTCACCGGCTCCAGATTTATCAGCAATAAACCAGCCAGCCGGAAGGGCCG
AGCGCAGAAGTGGTCCTGCAACTTTATCCGCCTCCATCCAGTCTATTAATTGTTGCCGGGAAGCTAGAGT
AAGTAGTTCGCCAGTTAATAGTTTGCGCAACGTTGTTGCCATTGCTACAGGCATCGTGGTGTCACGCTCG
TCGTTTGGTATGGCTTCATTCAGCTCCGGTTCCCAACGATCAAGGCGAGTTACATGATCCCCCATGTTGT
GCAAAAAAGCGGTTAGCTCCTTCGGTCCTCCGATCGTTGTCAGAAGTAAGTTGGCCGCAGTGTTATCACT
CATGGTTATGGCAGCACTGCATAATTCTCTTACTGTCATGCCATCCGTAAGATGCTTTTCTGTGACTGGT
GAGTACTCAACCAAGTCATTCTGAGAATAGTGTATGCGGCGACCGAGTTGCTCTTGCCCGGCGTCAATAC
GGGATAATACCGCGCCACATAGCAGAACTTTAAAAGTGCTCATCATTGGAAAACGTTCTTCGGGGCGAAA
ACTCTCAAGGATCTTACCGCTGTTGAGATCCAGTTCGATGTAACCCACTCGTGCACCCAACTGATCTTCA
GCATCTTTTACTTTCACCAGCGTTTCTGGGTGAGCAAAAACAGGAAGGCAAAATGCCGCAAAAAAGGGAA
TAAGGGCGACACGGAAATGTTGAATACTCATACTCTTCCTTTTTCAATATTATTGAAGCATTTATCAGGG
TTATTGTCTCATGAGCGGATACATATTTGAATGTATTTAGAAAAATAAACAAATAGGGGTTCCGCGCACA
TTTCCCCGAAAAGTGCCACCTGAC
Features (pLannotate 1.2.2; 36 found; start..end, strand, type, name):
     31..83      -  misc_feature   bom (fragment): basis of mobility region from pBR322
    238..617     +  enhancer       CMV enhancer: human cytomegalovirus immediate early enhancer
    618..817     +  promoter       CMV promoter: human cytomegalovirus (CMV) immediate early promoter
    835..1015    +  LTR            5' LTR (truncated): truncated 5' long terminal repeat (LTR) from HIV-1
   1062..1187    +  misc_feature   HIV-1 Ψ: packaging signal of human immunodeficiency virus type 1
   1171..1534    +  CDS            HIV-1 gag (fragment): gag protein from human immunodeficiency virus 1; gag
   1680..1913    +  misc_feature   RRE: The Rev response element (RRE) of HIV-1 allows for Rev-dependent mRNA export from the nucleus to the cytoplasm.
   2290..2390    +  CDS            Rev (fragment): human immunodeficiency virus 1 (HIV-1) Rev protein; rev; enhances nuclear export of unspliced and incompletely spliced viral mRNAs
   2440..2557    +  misc_feature   cPPT/CTS: central polypurine tract and central termination sequence of HIV-1
   2609..2675    +  CDS            small t antigen (fragment): SV40 (simian virus 40) small t antigen
   2701..2912    +  promoter       EF-1α core promoter: core promoter for human elongation factor EF-1α
   2913..3022    +  intron         EF-1α intron A (fragment): intron upstream of the start codon of human EF-1α
   3648..3851    +  intron         EF-1α intron A: truncated intron upstream of the start codon of human EF-1α
   3873..4262    +  CDS            CAPSD_BPMS2: Experimental evidence at protein level: Swiss-Prot protein existence level 1. Acts as a translational repressor of viral replicase synthesis late in infection. This latter function is the result of capsid protein interaction with an RNA hairpin which contains the replicase ribosome-binding site. From Escherichia phage MS2 (Bacteriophage MS2).
   4368..4913    +  CDS            MRTFA (fragment): MRTFA_HUMAN - Also known as KIAA1438 From Homo sapiens (Human).
   4920..5027    +  CDS            STAT1 (fragment): STAT1_HUMAN - Experimental evidence at protein level: Swiss-Prot protein existence level 1. Signal transducer and transcription activator that mediates cellular responses to interferons (IFNs), cytokine KITLG/SCF and other cytokines and other growth factors. Following type I IFN (IFN-alpha and IFN-beta) binding to cell surface receptors, signaling via protein kinases leads to activation of Jak kinases (TYK2 and JAK1) and to tyrosine phosphorylation of STAT1 and STAT2. The phosphorylated STATs dimerize and associate with ISGF3G/IRF-9 to form a complex termed ISGF3 transcription factor, that ent
   5292..6008    +  CDS            EGFP: the original enhanced GFP (Yang et al., 1996) mammalian codon-optimized
   6009..6033    +  misc_feature   MCS (fragment): pBluescript multiple cloning site
   6033..6621    +  misc_feature   WPRE: woodchuck hepatitis virus posttranscriptional regulatory element
   6558..7139    +  CDS            nef (fragment): NEF_HV1H2 - Experimental evidence at protein level: Swiss-Prot protein existence level 1. Extracellular Nef protein targets CD4(+) T-lymphocytes for apoptosis by interacting with CXCR4 surface receptors. From Human immunodeficiency virus type 1 group M subtype B (isolate HXB2) (HIV-1).
   7146..7326    +  LTR            5' LTR (truncated): truncated 5' long terminal repeat (LTR) from HIV-1
   7358..7582    +  polyA_signal   bGH poly(A) signal: bovine growth hormone polyadenylation signal
   7586..7607    +  promoter       SV40 promoter (fragment): SV40 enhancer and early promoter
   7628..8056    +  rep_origin     f1 ori (sequence partly withheld): f1 bacteriophage origin of replication; arrow indicates direction of (+) strand synthesis
   8070..8399    +  promoter       SV40 promoter: SV40 enhancer and early promoter
   8447..8494    +  promoter       EM7 promoter: synthetic bacterial promoter&nbsp
   8513..8887    +  CDS            BleoR: antibiotic-binding protein; Sh ble from Streptoalloteichus hindustanus; confers resistance to bleomycin, phleomycin, and Zeocin™
   8897..9022    +  CDS            ble (fragment): BLE_KLEPN - Experimental evidence at protein level: Swiss-Prot protein existence level 1. Binding protein with a strong affinity to the bleomycin family of antibiotics. Binds to CL990; an antimitotic-antibiotic compound. From Klebsiella pneumoniae.
   9017..9138    +  polyA_signal   SV40 poly(A) signal: SV40 polyadenylation signal
   9209..9231    -  protein_bind   lac operator (fragment): The lac repressor binds to the lac operator to inhibit transcription in E. coli. This inhibition can be relieved by adding lactose or isopropyl-β-D-thiogalactopyranoside (IPTG). lac repressor encoded by lacI
   9235..9265    -  promoter       lac promoter: promoter for the E. coli lac operon
   9280..9301    -  protein_bind   CAP binding site: CAP binding activates transcription in the presence of cAMP. E. coli catabolite activator protein
   9314..9406    -  CDS            lacI (fragment): lac repressor; lacI; The lac repressor binds to the lac operator to inhibit transcription in E. coli. This inhibition can be relieved by adding lactose or isopropyl-β-D-thiogalactopyranoside (IPTG).
   9589..10177   -  rep_origin     ori: high-copy-number ColE1/pMB1/pBR322/pUC origin of replication
  10348..11208   -  CDS            AmpR: β-lactamase; bla; confers resistance to ampicillin, carbenicillin, and related antibiotics
  11209..11313   -  promoter       AmpR promoter: bla
