[The description below was written by a language model from this plasmid's Addgene catalogue record and pLannotate feature annotations shown in this document.]
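Description:
MCP-MSN is an HIV-1-based lentiviral transfer plasmid for mammalian expression, about 11.3 kb in the sequenced record. It is propagated in E. coli at high copy from a ColE1/pUC-type origin under ampicillin selection, in recombination-deficient strains suited to LTR-containing plasmids. The viral portion has a third-generation-style layout. A CMV enhancer/promoter is fused to a truncated 5' LTR and drives genomic RNA production in packaging cells. It is followed by the Ψ packaging signal with a gag fragment, the Rev response element for Rev-dependent nuclear export, and the cPPT/CTS. WPRE sits downstream of the payload to boost transcript expression, ahead of the 3' LTR region and a bGH polyadenylation signal. Outside the LTRs, the backbone carries an f1 origin and an SV40/EM7-driven bleomycin/Zeocin resistance cassette. Because this cassette lies outside the packaged region, it would not be transferred by transduction.

The payload is expressed from the human EF-1α promoter with its intron. It encodes the bacteriophage MS2 coat protein (MCP, carrying the N55K mutation) fused to "MSN", a compact synthetic activator assembled from transactivation domains of the human factors MRTF-A, STAT1 and NRF2. The feature table annotates the MRTFA and STAT1 segments but not the NRF2 portion, which is stated only in the catalogue fields. EGFP follows at the C-terminal end as a fluorescent marker; the record calls it a tag/fusion and does not annotate the sequence that links it to the insert. MCP binds MS2 RNA hairpins, so the module is presumably recruited to guide RNAs or other RNA scaffolds bearing such hairpins. This would support programmable, CRISPR-type transcriptional activation, consistent with the stated purpose of synthetic transcriptional control.
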