Addgene plasmid #210704: MCP-MSN
Purpose: This plasmid express EF1a promoter driven MCP-MSN transactivation module
Depositing lab: Isaac Hilton. Depositing organization: Rice University. Publication: Compact engineered human mechanosensitive transactivation modules enable potent and versatile synthetic transcriptional control. Mahata B, Cabrera A, Brenner DA, Guerra-Resendez RS, Li J, Goell J, Wang K, Guo Y, Escobar M, Parthasarathy AK, Szadowski H, Bedford G, Reed DR, Kim S, Hilton IB. Nat Methods. 2023 Oct 9. doi: 10.1038/s41592-023-02036-1. PubMed 37813990.
Backbone
  Vector backbone: lenti(AMP)
  Vector type: Mammalian Expression, Lentiviral
Growth in bacteria
  Bacterial resistance: Ampicillin, 100 μg/mL
  Growth temperature: 37°C
  Growth strain: NEB Stable
  Copy number: High Copy
Gene/Insert
  Gene/Insert name: MCP fused to transactivation domain from Human transcription factor MRTF-A, STAT-1 and NRF2
  Species: H. sapiens (human), Synthetic; bacteriophage MS2
  Insert size (bp): 870
  Mutation: N55K in MCP
  GenBank ID: NM_001282660.2 NM_001384880.1
  Promoter: EF1a
  Tag / fusion protein: EGFP (C terminal on insert)
  Entrez Gene: STAT1 (a.k.a. CANDF7, IMD31A, IMD31B, IMD31C, ISGF-3, STAT91); MRTFA (a.k.a. BSAC, MAL, MKL, MKL1, MRTF-A)
  Cloning method: Gibson Cloning
  Sequencing primers: 5′ aggtggaagcggaggaggagga
Terms and licenses: Academic/Nonprofit Terms; Industry Terms: Not Available to Industry
Depositor comments: Stbl3 is also a suitable growth strain.
How to cite: MCP-MSN was a gift from Isaac Hilton (Addgene plasmid # 210704 ; http://n2t.net/addgene:210704 ; RRID:Addgene_210704)
